>Addgene plasmid #188627 | pHR iRFP-ZtSH2 | addgene full sequence | sequence record 369464 | Addgene NGS Result
TTGCTGAGGGCTATTGAGGCGCAACAGCATCTGTTGCAACTCACAGTCTGGGGCATCAAGCAGCTCCAGG
CAAGAATCCTGGCTGTGGAAAGATACCTAAAGGATCAACAGCTCCTGGGGATTTGGGGTTGCTCTGGAAA
ACTCATTTGCACCACTGCTGTGCCTTGGAATGCTAGTTGGAGTAATAAATCTCTGGAACAGATTTGGAAT
CACACGACCTGGATGGAGTGGGACAGAGAAATTAACAATTACACAAGCTTAATACACTCCTTAATTGAAG
AATCGCAAAACCAGCAAGAAAAGAATGAACAAGAATTATTGGAATTAGATAAATGGGCAAGTTTGTGGAA
TTGGTTTAACATAACAAATTGGCTGTGGTATATAAAATTATTCATAATGATAGTAGGAGGCTTGGTAGGT
TTAAGAATAGTTTTTGCTGTACTTTCTATAGTGAATAGAGTTAGGCAGGGATATTCACCATTATCGTTTC
AGACCCACCTCCCAACCCCGAGGGGACCCGACAGGCCCGAAGGAATAGAAGAAGAAGGTGGAGAGAGAGA
CAGAGACAGATCCATTCGATTAGTGAACGGATCTCGACGGTATCGCCAAATGGCAGTATTCATCCACAAT
TTTAAAAGAAAAGGGGGGATTGGGGGGTACAGTGCAGGGGAAAGAATAGTAGACATAATAGCAACAGACA
TACAAACTAAAGAATTACAAAAACAAATTACAAAAATTCAAAATTTTCGGGTTTATTACAGGGACAGCAG
AGATCCAGTTTGGATCGATAAGCTTGATATCGAATTCCTGCAGCCCCGATAAAATAAAAGATTTTATTTA
GTCTCCAGAAAAAGGGGGGAATGAAAGACCCCACCTGTAGGTTTGGCAAGCTAGCTGCAGTAACGCCATT
TTGCAAGGCATGGAAAAATACCAAACCAAGAATAGAGAAGTTCAGATCAAGGGCGGGTACATGAAAATAG
CTAACGTTGGGCCAAACAGGATATCTGCGGTGAGCAGTTTCGGCCCCGGCCCGGGGCCAAGAACAGATGG
TCACCGCAGTTTCGGCCCCGGCCCGAGGCCAAGAACAGATGGTCCCCAGATATGGCCCAACCCTCAGCAG
TTTCTTAAGACCCATCAGATGTTTCCAGGCTCCCCCAAGGACCTGAAATGACCCTGCGCCTTATTTGAAT
TAACCAATCAGCCTGCTTCTCGCTTCTGTTCGCGCGCTTCTGCTTCCCGAGCTCTATAAAAGAGCTCACA
ACCCCTCACTCGGCGCGCCAGTCCTCCGACAGACTGAGTCGCCCGGGGGGGATCTGGAGCTCTCGAGAAT
TCTCACGCGTCAAGTGGAGCAAGGCAGGTGGACAGTGGATCCGGTCGCCACCATGGCTGAAGGATCCGTC
GCCAGGCAGCCTGACCTCTTGACCTGCGACGATGAGCCGATCCATATCCCCGGTGCCATCCAACCGCATG
GACTGCTGCTCGCCCTCGCCGCCGACATGACGATCGTTGCCGGCAGCGACAACCTTCCCGAACTCACCGG
ACTGGCGATCGGCGCCCTGATCGGCCGCTCTGCGGCCGATGTCTTCGACTCGGAGACGCACAACCGTCTG
ACGATCGCCTTGGCCGAGCCCGGGGCGGCCGTCGGAGCACCGATCACTGTCGGCTTCACGATGCGAAAGG
ACGCAGGCTTCATCGGCTCCTGGCATCGCCATGATCAGCTCATCTTCCTCGAGCTCGAGCCTCCCCAGCG
GGACGTCGCCGAGCCGCAGGCGTTCTTCCGCCGCACCAACAGCGCCATCCGCCGCCTGCAGGCCGCCGAA
ACCTTGGAAAGCGCCTGCGCCGCCGCGGCGCAAGAGGTGCGGAAGATTACCGGCTTCGATCGGGTGATGA
TCTATCGCTTCGCCTCCGACTTCAGCGGCGAAGTGATCGCAGAGGATCGGTGCGCCGAGGTCGAGTCAAA
ACTAGGCCTGCACTATCCTGCCTCAACCGTGCCGGCGCAGGCCCGTCGGCTCTATACCATCAACCCGGTA
CGGATCATTCCCGATATCAATTATCGGCCGGTGCCGGTCACCCCAGACCTCAATCCGGTCACCGGGCGGC
CGATTGATCTTAGCTTCGCCATCCTGCGCAGCGTCTCGCCCGTCCATCTGGAATTCATGCGCAACATAGG
CATGCACGGCACGATGTCGATCTCGATTTTGCGCGGCGAGCGACTGTGGGGATTGATCGTTTGCCATCAC
CGAACGCCGTACTACGTCGATCTCGATGGCCGCCAAGCCTGCGAGCTAGTCGCCCAGGTTCTGGCCTGGC
AGATCGGCGTGATGGAAGAGGGCTCCGGCTCTCCAGACCCCGCGGCGCACCTGCCCTTCTTCTACGGCAG
CATCTCGCGTGCCGAGGCCGAGGAGCACCTGAAGCTGGCGGGCATGGCGGACGGGCTCTTCCTGCTGCGC
CAGTGCCTGCGCTCGCTGGGCGGCTATGTGCTGTCGCTCGTGCACGATGTGCGCTTCCACCACTTTCCCA
TCGAGCGCCAGCTCAACGGCACCTACGCCATTGCCGGCGGCAAAGCGCACTGTGGACCGGCAGAGCTCTG
CGAGTTCTACTCGCGCGACCCCGACGGGCTGCCCTGCAACCTGCGCAAGCCGTGCAACCGGCCGTCGGGC
CTCGAGCCGCAGCCGGGGGTCTTCGACTGCCTGCGAGACGCCATGGTGCGTGACTACGTGCGCCAGACGT
GGAAGCTGGAGGGCGAGGCCCTGGAGCAGGCCATCATCAGCCAGGCCCCGCAGGTGGAGAAGCTCATTGC
TACGACGGCCCACGAGCGGATGCCCTGGTACCACAGCAGCCTGACGCGTGAGGAGGCCGAGCGCAAACTT
TACTCTGGGGCGCAGACCGACGGCAAGTTCCTGCTGAGGCCGCGGAAGGAGCAGGGCACATACGCCCTGT
CCCTCATCTATGGGAAGACGGTGTACCACTACCTCATCAGCCAAGACAAGGCGGGCAAGTACTGCATTCC
CGAGGGCACCAAGTTTGACACGCTCTGGCAGCTGGTGGAGTATCTGAAGCTGAAGGCGGACGGGCTCATC
TACTGCCTGAAGGAGGCCTGCCCCAACAGCAGTGCCTGACTGAGGCCGCGACTCTAGAGTCGACCTGCAG
GCATGCAAGCTTGATATCAAGCTTATCGATAATCAACCTCTGGATTACAAAATTTGTGAAAGATTGACTG
GTATTCTTAACTATGTTGCTCCTTTTACGCTATGTGGATACGCTGCTTTAATGCCTTTGTATCATGCTAT
TGCTTCCCGTATGGCTTTCATTTTCTCCTCCTTGTATAAATCCTGGTTGCTGTCTCTTTATGAGGAGTTG
TGGCCCGTTGTCAGGCAACGTGGCGTGGTGTGCACTGTGTTTGCTGACGCAACCCCCACTGGTTGGGGCA
TTGCCACCACCTGTCAGCTCCTTTCCGGGACTTTCGCTTTCCCCCTCCCTATTGCCACGGCGGAACTCAT
CGCCGCCTGCCTTGCCCGCTGCTGGACAGGGGCTCGGCTGTTGGGCACTGACAATTCCGTGGTGTTGTCG
GGGAAATCATCGTCCTTTCCTTGGCTGCTCGCCTGTGTTGCCACCTGGATTCTGCGCGGGACGTCCTTCT
GCTACGTCCCTTCGGCCCTCAATCCAGCGGACCTTCCTTCCCGCGGCCTGCTGCCGGCTCTGCGGCCTCT
TCCGCGTCTTCGCCTTCGCCCTCAGACGAGTCGGATCTCCCTTTGGGCCGCCTCCCCGCATCGATACCGT
CGACCTCGAGGGAATTAATTCGAGCTCGGTACCTTTAAGACCAATGACTTACAAGGCAGCTGTAGATCTT
AGCCACTTTTTAAAAGAAAAGGGGGGACTGGAAGGGCTAATTCACTCCCAACGAAGACAAGATCTGCTTT
TTGCTTGTACTGGGTCTCTCTGGTTAGACCAGATCTGAGCCTGGGAGCTCTCTGGCTAACTAGGGAACCC
ACTGCTTAAGCCTCAATAAAGCTTGCCTTGAGTGCTTCAAGTAGTGTGTGCCCGTCTGTTGTGTGACTCT
GGTAACTAGAGATCCCTCAGACCCTTTTAGTCAGTGTGGAAAATCTCTAGCAGCATCTAGAATTAATTCC
GTGTATTCTATAGTGTCACCTAAATCGTATGTGTATGATACATAAGGTTATGTATTAATTGTAGCCGCGT
TCTAACGACAATATGTACAAGCCTAATTGTGTAGCATCTGGCTTACTGAAGCAGACCCTATCATCTCTCT
CGTAAACTGCCGTCAGAGTCGGTTTGGTTGGACGAACCTTCTGAGTTTCTGGTAACGCCGTCCCGCACCC
GGAAATGGTCAGCGAACCAATCAGCAGGGTCATCGCTAGCCAGATCCTCTACGCCGGACGCATCGTGGCC
GGCATCACCGGCGCCACAGGTGCGGTTGCTGGCGCCTATATCGCCGACATCACCGATGGGGAAGATCGGG
CTCGCCACTTCGGGCTCATGAGCGCTTGTTTCGGCGTGGGTATGGTGGCAGGCCCCGTGGCCGGGGGACT
GTTGGGCGCCATCTCCTTGCATGCACCATTCCTTGCGGCGGCGGTGCTCAACGGCCTCAACCTACTACTG
GGCTGCTTCCTAATGCAGGAGTCGCATAAGGGAGAGCGTCGAATGGTGCACTCTCAGTACAATCTGCTCT
GATGCCGCATAGTTAAGCCAGCCCCGACACCCGCCAACACCCGCTGACGCGCCCTGACGGGCTTGTCTGC
TCCCGGCATCCGCTTACAGACAAGCTGTGACCGTCTCCGGGAGCTGCATGTGTCAGAGGTTTTCACCGTC
ATCACCGAAACGCGCGAGACGAAAGGGCCTCGTGATACGCCTATTTTTATAGGTTAATGTCATGATAATA
ATGGTTTCTTAGACGTCAGGTGGCACTTTTCGGGGAAATGTGCGCGGAACCCCTATTTGTTTATTTTTCT
AAATACATTCAAATATGTATCCGCTCATGAGACAATAACCCTGATAAATGCTTCAATAATATTGAAAAAG
GAAGAGTATGAGTATTCAACATTTCCGTGTCGCCCTTATTCCCTTTTTTGCGGCATTTTGCCTTCCTGTT
TTTGCTCACCCAGAAACGCTGGTGAAAGTAAAAGATGCTGAAGATCAGTTGGGTGCACGAGTGGGTTACA
TCGAACTGGATCTCAACAGCGGTAAGATCCTTGAGAGTTTTCGCCCCGAAGAACGTTTTCCAATGATGAG
CACTTTTAAAGTTCTGCTATGTGGCGCGGTATTATCCCGTATTGACGCCGGGCAAGAGCAACTCGGTCGC
CGCATACACTATTCTCAGAATGACTTGGTTGAGTACTCACCAGTCACAGAAAAGCATCTTACGGATGGCA
TGACAGTAAGAGAATTATGCAGTGCTGCCATAACCATGAGTGATAACACTGCGGCCAACTTACTTCTGAC
AACGATCGGAGGACCGAAGGAGCTAACCGCTTTTTTGCACAACATGGGGGATCATGTAACTCGCCTTGAT
CGTTGGGAACCGGAGCTGAATGAAGCCATACCAAACGACGAGCGTGACACCACGATGCCTGTAGCAATGG
CAACAACGTTGCGCAAACTATTAACTGGCGAACTACTTACTCTAGCTTCCCGGCAACAATTAATAGACTG
GATGGAGGCGGATAAAGTTGCAGGACCACTTCTGCGCTCGGCCCTTCCGGCTGGCTGGTTTATTGCTGAT
AAATCTGGAGCCGGTGAGCGTGGGTCTCGCGGTATCATTGCAGCACTGGGGCCAGATGGTAAGCCCTCCC
GTATCGTAGTTATCTACACGACGGGGAGTCAGGCAACTATGGATGAACGAAATAGACAGATCGCTGAGAT
AGGTGCCTCACTGATTAAGCATTGGTAACTGTCAGACCAAGTTTACTCATATATACTTTAGATTGATTTA
AAACTTCATTTTTAATTTAAAAGGATCTAGGTGAAGATCCTTTTTGATAATCTCATGACCAAAATCCCTT
AACGTGAGTTTTCGTTCCACTGAGCGTCAGACCCCGTAGAAAAGATCAAAGGATCTTCTTGAGATCCTTT
TTTTCTGCGCGTAATCTGCTGCTTGCAAACAAAAAAACCACCGCTACCAGCGGTGGTTTGTTTGCCGGAT
CAAGAGCTACCAACTCTTTTTCCGAAGGTAACTGGCTTCAGCAGAGCGCAGATACCAAATACTGTTCTTC
TAGTGTAGCCGTAGTTAGGCCACCACTTCAAGAACTCTGTAGCACCGCCTACATACCTCGCTCTGCTAAT
CCTGTTACCAGTGGCTGCTGCCAGTGGCGATAAGTCGTGTCTTACCGGGTTGGACTCAAGACGATAGTTA
CCGGATAAGGCGCAGCGGTCGGGCTGAACGGGGGGTTCGTGCACACAGCCCAGCTTGGAGCGAACGACCT
ACACCGAACTGAGATACCTACAGCGTGAGCTATGAGAAAGCGCCACGCTTCCCGAAGGGAGAAAGGCGGA
CAGGTATCCGGTAAGCGGCAGGGTCGGAACAGGAGAGCGCACGAGGGAGCTTCCAGGGGGAAACGCCTGG
TATCTTTATAGTCCTGTCGGGTTTCGCCACCTCTGACTTGAGCGTCGATTTTTGTGATGCTCGTCAGGGG
GGCGGAGCCTATGGAAAAACGCCAGCAACGCGGCCTTTTTACGGTTCCTGGCCTTTTGCTGGCCTTTTGC
TCACATGTTCTTTCCTGCGTTATCCCCTGATTCTGTGGATAACCGTATTACCGCCTTTGAGTGAGCTGAT
ACCGCTCGCCGCAGCCGAACGACCGAGCGCAGCGAGTCAGTGAGCGAGGAAGCGGAAGAGCGCCCAATAC
GCAAACCGCCTCTCCCCGCGCGTTGGCCGATTCATTAATGCAGCTGTGGAATGTGTGTCAGTTAGGGTGT
GGAAAGTCCCCAGGCTCCCCAGCAGGCAGAAGTATGCAAAGCATGCATCTCAATTAGTCAGCAACCAGGT
GTGGAAAGTCCCCAGGCTCCCCAGCAGGCAGAAGTATGCAAAGCATGCATCTCAATTAGTCAGCAACCAT
AGTCCCGCCCCTAACTCCGCCCATCCCGCCCCTAACTCCGCCCAGTTCCGCCCATTCTCCGCCCCATGGC
TGACTAATTTTTTTTATTTATGCAGAGGCCGAGGCCGCCTCGGCCTCTGAGCTATTCCAGAAGTAGTGAG
GAGGCTTTTTTGGAGGCCTAGGCTTTTGCAAAAAGCTTGGACACAAGACAGGCTTGCGAGATATGTTTGA
GAATACCACTTTATCCCGCGTCAGGGAGAGGCAGTGCGTAAAAAGACGCGGACTCATGTGAAATACTGGT
TTTTAGTGCGCCAGATCTCTATAATCTCGCGCAACCTATTTTCCCCTCGAACACTTTTTAAGCCGTAGAT
AAACAGGCTGGGACACTTCACATGAGCGAAAAATACATCGTCACCTGGGACATGTTGCAGATCCATGCAC
GTAAACTCGCAAGCCGACTGATGCCTTCTGAACAATGGAAAGGCATTATTGCCGTAAGCCGTGGCGGTCT
GTACCGGGTGCGTTACTGGCGCGTGAACTGGGTATTCGTCATGTCGATACCGTTTGTATTTCCAGCTACG
ATCACGACAACCAGCGCGAGCTTAAAGTGCTGAAACGCGCAGAAGGCGATGGCGAAGGCTTCATCGTTAT
TGATGACCTGGTGGATACCGGTGGTACTGCGGTTGCGATTCGTGAAATGTATCCAAAAGCGCACTTTGTC
ACCATCTTCGCAAAACCGGCTGGTCGTCCGCTGGTTGATGACTATGTTGTTGATATCCCGCAAGATACCT
GGATTGAACAGCCGTGGGATATGGGCGTCGTATTCGTCCCGCCAATCTCCGGTCGCTAATCTTTTCAACG
CCTGGCACTGCCGGGCGTTGTTCTTTTTAACTTCAGGCGGGTTACAATAGTTTCCAGTAAGTATTCTGGA
GGCTGCATCCATGACACAGGCAAACCTGAGCGAAACCCTGTTCAAACCCCGCTTTAAACATCCTGAAACC
TCGACGCTAGTCCGCCGCTTTAATCACGGCGCACAACCGCCTGTGCAGTCGGCCCTTGATGGTAAAACCA
TCCCTCACTGGTATCGCATGATTAACCGTCTGATGTGGATCTGGCGCGGCATTGACCCACGCGAAATCCT
CGACGTCCAGGCACGTATTGTGATGAGCGATGCCGAACGTACCGACGATGATTTATACGATACGGTGATT
GGCTACCGTGGCGGCAACTGGATTTATGAGTGGGCCCCGGATCTTTGTGAAGGAACCTTACTTCTGTGGT
GTGACATAATTGGACAAACTACCTACAGAGATTTAAAGCTCTAAGGTAAATATAAAATTTTTAAGTGTAT
AATGTGTTAAACTACTGATTCTAATTGTTTGTGTATTTTAGATTCCAACCTATGGAACTGATGAATGGGA
GCAGTGGTGGAATGCCTTTAATGAGGAAAACCTGTTTTGCTCAGAAGAAATGCCATCTAGTGATGATGAG
GCTACTGCTGACTCTCAACATTCTACTCCTCCAAAAAAGAAGAGAAAGGTAGAAGACCCCAAGGACTTTC
CTTCAGAATTGCTAAGTTTTTTGAGTCATGCTGTGTTTAGTAATAGAACTCTTGCTTGCTTTGCTATTTA
CACCACAAAGGAAAAAGCTGCACTGCTATACAAGAAAATTATGGAAAAATATTCTGTAACCTTTATAAGT
AGGCATAACAGTTATAATCATAACATACTGTTTTTTCTTACTCCACACAGGCATAGAGTGTCTGCTATTA
ATAACTATGCTCAAAAATTGTGTACCTTTAGCTTTTTAATTTGTAAAGGGGTTAATAAGGAATATTTGAT
GTATAGTGCCTTGACTAGAGATCATAATCAGCCATACCACATTTGTAGAGGTTTTACTTGCTTTAAAAAA
CCTCCCACACCTCCCCCTGAACCTGAAACATAAAATGAATGCAATTGTTGTTGTTAACTTGTTTATTGCA
GCTTATAATGGTTACAAATAAAGCAATAGCATCACAAATTTCACAAATAAAGCATTTTTTTCACTGCATT
CTAGTTGTGGTTTGTCCAAACTCATCAATGTATCTTATCATGTCTGGATCAACTGGATAACTCAAGCTAA
CCAAAATCATCCCAAACTTCCCACCCCATACCCTATTACCACTGCCAATTACCTGTGGTTTCATTTACTC
TAAACCTGTGATTCCTCTGAATTATTTTCATTTTAAAGAAATTGTATTTGTTAAATATGTACTACAAACT
TAGTAGTTGGAAGGGCTAATTCACTCCCAAAGAAGACAAGATATCCTTGATCTGTGGATCTACCACACAC
AAGGCTACTTCCCTGATTAGCAGAACTACACACCAGGGCCAGGGGTCAGATATCCACTGACCTTTGGATG
GTGCTACAAGCTAGTACCAGTTGAGCCAGATAAGGTAGAAGAGGCCAATAAAGGAGAGAACACCAGCTTG
TTACACCCTGTGAGCCTGCATGGGATGGATGACCCGGAGAGAGAAGTGTTAGAGTGGAGGTTTGACAGCC
GCCTAGCATTTCATCACGTGGCCCGAGAGCTGCATCCGGAGTACTTCAAGAACTGCTGATATCGAGCTTG
CTACAAGGGACTTTCCGCTGGGGACTTTCCAGGGAGGCGTGGCCTGGGCGGGACTGGGGAGTGGCGAGCC
CTCAGATCCTGCATATAAGCAGCTGCTTTTTGCCTGTACTGGGTCTCTCTGGTTAGACCAGATCTGAGCC
TGGGAGCTCTCTGGCTAACTAGGGAACCCACTGCTTAAGCCTCAATAAAGCTTGCCTTGAGTGCTTCAAG
TAGTGTGTGCCCGTCTGTTGTGTGACTCTGGTAACTAGAGATCCCTCAGACCCTTTTAGTCAGTGTGGAA
AATCTCTAGCAGTGGCGCCCGAACAGGGACTTGAAAGCGAAAGGGAAACCAGAGGAGCTCTCTCGACGCA
GGACTCGGCTTGCTGAAGCGCGCACGGCAAGAGGCGAGGGGCGGCGACTGGTGAGTACGCCAAAAATTTT
GACTAGCGGAGGCTAGAAGGAGAGAGATGGGTGCGAGAGCGTCAGTATTAAGCGGGGGAGAATTAGATCG
CGATGGGAAAAAATTCGGTTAAGGCCAGGGGGAAAGAAAAAATATAAATTAAAACATATAGTATGGGCAA
GCAGGGAGCTAGAACGATTCGCAGTTAATCCTGGCCTGTTAGAAACATCAGAAGGCTGTAGACAAATACT
GGGACAGCTACAACCATCCCTTCAGACAGGATCAGAAGAACTTAGATCATTATATAATACAGTAGCAACC
CTCTATTGTGTGCATCAAAGGATAGAGATAAAAGACACCAAGGAAGCTTTAGACAAGATAGAGGAAGAGC
AAAACAAAAGTAAGACCACCGCACAGCAAGCGGCCGGCCGCTGATCTTCAGACCTGGAGGAGGAGATATG
AGGGACAATTGGAGAAGTGAATTATATAAATATAAAGTAGTAAAAATTGAACCATTAGGAGTAGCACCCA
CCAAGGCAAAGAGAAGAGTGGTGCAGAGAGAAAAAAGAGCAGTGGGAATAGGAGCTTTGTTCCTTGGGTT
CTTGGGAGCAGCAGGAAGCACTATGGGCGCAGCGTCAATGACGCTGACGGTACAGGCCAGACAATTATTG
TCTGGTATAGTGCAGCAGCAGAACAAT
Features (pLannotate 1.2.2; 34 found; start..end, strand, type, name):
    493..593     +  CDS            Rev (fragment): human immunodeficiency virus 1 (HIV-1) Rev protein; rev; enhances nuclear export of unspliced and incompletely spliced viral mRNAs
    630..747     +  misc_feature   cPPT/CTS: central polypurine tract and central termination sequence of HIV-1
    784..816     -  misc_feature   MCS (fragment): pBluescript multiple cloning site
    900..1307    +  promoter       SFFV promoter: spleen focus-forming virus long terminal repeat (LTR) promoter
   1383..2330    +  CDS            iRFP713: iRFP713 is a basic (constitutively fluorescent) near ir fluorescent protein published in 2011, derived from Rhodopseudomonas palustris. It has low acid sensitivity. It requires the cofactor biliverdin for fluorescence.
   2343..3116    +  CDS            ZAP70 (fragment): ZAP70_HUMAN - Also known as SRK. Experimental evidence at protein level: Swiss-Prot protein existence level 1. Tyrosine kinase that plays an essential role in regulation of the adaptive immune response. Regulates motility, adhesion and cytokine expression of mature T-cells, as well as thymocyte development. Contributes also to the development and activation of primary B- lymphocytes. When antigen presenting cells (APC) activate T-cell receptor (TCR), a serie of phosphorylations lead to the recruitment of ZAP70 to the doubly phosphorylated TCR component CD247/CD3Z through ITAM motif at the plas
   3132..3162    +  misc_feature   MCS (fragment): pUC18/19 multiple cloning site
   3163..3181    +  misc_feature   MCS (fragment): pBluescript multiple cloning site
   3181..3769    +  misc_feature   WPRE: woodchuck hepatitis virus posttranscriptional regulatory element
   3770..3792    +  misc_feature   MCS (fragment): pBluescript multiple cloning site
   3809..3877    +  CDS            nef (fragment): NEF_HV1Z2 - Experimental evidence at protein level: Swiss-Prot protein existence level 1. Extracellular Nef protein targets CD4(+) T-lymphocytes for apoptosis by interacting with CXCR4 surface receptors. From Human immunodeficiency virus type 1 group M subtype D (isolate Z2/CDC-Z34) (HIV-1).
   3879..4112    +  LTR            3' LTR (ΔU3): self-inactivating 3' long terminal repeat (LTR) from HIV-1
   4137..4155    -  promoter       SP6 promoter: promoter for bacteriophage SP6 RNA polymerase
   4383..4662    +  CDS            TcR (fragment): tetracycline efflux protein; tet; confers resistance to tetracycline
   4663..4711    -  misc_feature   bom (fragment): basis of mobility region from pBR322
   4813..4848    -  CDS            rop (fragment): Rop protein, which maintains plasmids at low copy number; rop
   4943..5047    +  promoter       AmpR promoter: bla
   5048..5908    +  CDS            AmpR: β-lactamase; bla; confers resistance to ampicillin, carbenicillin, and related antibiotics
   6079..6667    +  rep_origin     ori: high-copy-number ColE1/pMB1/pBR322/pUC origin of replication
   6850..6906    +  CDS            lacI (fragment): lac repressor; lacI; The lac repressor binds to the lac operator to inhibit transcription in E. coli. This inhibition can be relieved by adding lactose or isopropyl-β-D-thiogalactopyranoside (IPTG).
   6913..7242    +  promoter       SV40 promoter: SV40 enhancer and early promoter
   7442..7561    +  CDS            gpt (fragment): XGPT_ECOLI - Also known as gpp, gxu. Experimental evidence at protein level: Swiss-Prot protein existence level 1. Purine salvage pathway enzyme that catalyzes the transfer of the ribosyl-5-phosphate group from 5-phospho-alpha-D-ribose 1- diphosphate (PRPP) to the N9 position of the 6-oxopurines guanine and xanthine to form the corresponding ribonucleotides GMP (guanosine 5'- monophosphate) and XMP (xanthosine 5'-monophosphate), with the release of PPi. To a lesser extent, also acts on hypoxanthine (PubMed:9100006, PubMed:3886014). Does not ribophosphorylate adenine (PubMed:3886014). From Esch
   7561..7896    +  CDS            gpt (fragment): XGPT_ECOLI - Also known as gpp, gxu. Experimental evidence at protein level: Swiss-Prot protein existence level 1. Purine salvage pathway enzyme that catalyzes the transfer of the ribosyl-5-phosphate group from 5-phospho-alpha-D-ribose 1- diphosphate (PRPP) to the N9 position of the 6-oxopurines guanine and xanthine to form the corresponding ribonucleotides GMP (guanosine 5'- monophosphate) and XMP (xanthosine 5'-monophosphate), with the release of PPi. To a lesser extent, also acts on hypoxanthine (PubMed:9100006, PubMed:3886014). Does not ribophosphorylate adenine (PubMed:3886014). From Esch
   7991..8296    +  CDS            frsA (fragment): FRSA_ECOLI - Also known as yafA. Experimental evidence at protein level: Swiss-Prot protein existence level 1. Catalyzes the hydrolysis of esters (PubMed:15808744). Displays esterase activity toward pNP-butyrate (PubMed:15808744). May stimulate mixed-acid fermentation by acting as a fermentation/respiration switch that down-regulates respiration and up- regulates fermentation rates (PubMed:15169777). From Escherichia coli (strain K12).
   8300..8374    +  CDS            small t antigen (fragment): SV40 (simian virus 40) small t antigen
   8376..8441    +  intron         small t intron: SV40 (simian virus 40) small t antigen intron
   8571..8591    +  CDS            SV40 NLS: nuclear localization signal of SV40 (simian virus 40) large T antigen
   8910..8993    +  CDS            large T antigen (fragment): large T antigen from SV40 (simian virus 40)
   9016..9150    +  polyA_signal   SV40 poly(A) signal: SV40 polyadenylation signal
   9317..9646    +  CDS            nef (fragment): NEF_HV1BR - Experimental evidence at protein level: Swiss-Prot protein existence level 1. Extracellular Nef protein targets CD4(+) T-lymphocytes for apoptosis by interacting with CXCR4 surface receptors (PubMed:14990729). From Human immunodeficiency virus type 1 group M subtype B (isolate BRU/LAI) (HIV-1).
   9694..9951    +  LTR            5' LTR (truncated): truncated 5' long terminal repeat (LTR) from HIV-1
   9998..10123   +  misc_feature   HIV-1 Ψ: packaging signal of human immunodeficiency virus type 1
  10107..10445   +  CDS            HIV-1 gag (fragment): gag protein from human immunodeficiency virus 1; gag
  10620..116     +  misc_feature   RRE (across the origin): The Rev response element (RRE) of HIV-1 allows for Rev-dependent mRNA export from the nucleus to the cytoplasm.
