[The description below was written by a language model from this plasmid's Addgene catalogue record and pLannotate feature annotations shown in this document.]
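Description:
pHR iRFP-ZtSH2 is a lentiviral transfer plasmid built on the pHR backbone for expression in mammalian cells, either by transfection or after packaging into HIV-1-derived particles. It is propagated in E. coli through a ColE1/pUC-type origin with ampicillin selection (AmpR under its own bla promoter). The catalogue lists the plasmid at about 10.7 kb, and the sequenced record is slightly longer at 10,737 nt. The viral portion carries a truncated 5' LTR, the Ψ packaging signal with an adjoining gag fragment, the Rev response element, the cPPT/CTS, and a self-inactivating ΔU3 3' LTR. Together these allow packaging, Rev-dependent export of the genomic RNA, efficient nuclear import and integration, with no LTR-driven transcription after integration. The backbone also retains legacy material typical of older pHR vectors, including an SV40 promoter followed by gpt fragments, SV40 small t intron and poly(A) sequences, and remnants of tetracycline resistance, rop and bom. None of these is described as functional in the record.

The payload is driven by the SFFV promoter and encodes the near-infrared fluorescent protein iRFP713, which needs biliverdin as a cofactor, fused at its C-terminus to a fragment of human ZAP70. The name ZtSH2 points to the tandem SH2 region of ZAP70, which normally binds doubly phosphorylated ITAM motifs on T-cell receptor subunits. A WPRE downstream of the fusion enhances transcript stability and expression. According to the record, the construct is the fluorescent reporter half of the CD3ε/ZtSH2 pYtag biosensor. There, recruitment of the iRFP-labelled SH2 module to a phosphorylated CD3ε-derived tag reports receptor tyrosine kinase activity in living cells with spatial and temporal resolution.
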