Addgene plasmid #188627: pHR iRFP-ZtSH2
Purpose: Fluorescent reporter for CD3ε/ZtSH2 pYtag biosensor
Depositing lab: Jared Toettcher. Depositing organization: Princeton University. Publication: pYtags enable spatiotemporal measurements of receptor tyrosine kinase signaling in living cells. Farahani PE, Yang X, Mesev EV, Fomby KA, Brumbaugh-Reed EH, Bashor CJ, Nelson CM, Toettcher JE. Elife. 2023 May 22;12:e82863. doi: 10.7554/eLife.82863. PubMed 37212240.
Backbone
  Vector backbone: pHR
  Total vector size (bp): 10687
  Vector type: Mammalian Expression, Lentiviral
Growth in bacteria
  Bacterial resistance: Ampicillin, 100 μg/mL
  Growth temperature: 37°C
  Growth strain: NEB Stable
  Copy number: Unknown
Gene/Insert
  Gene/Insert name: ZtSH2
  Species: H. sapiens (human), Synthetic
  Insert size (bp): 1734
  Promoter: SFFV
  Tag / fusion protein: iRFP (N terminal on insert)
  Cloning method: Gibson Cloning
  Sequencing primers: 5′ ccgacagactgagtcgcccggg; 3′ ccagaggttgattatcgataagc
Terms and licenses: Academic/Nonprofit Terms; Industry Terms: Not Available to Industry
Depositor comments: Please visit https://doi.org/10.1101/2022.08.13.503850 for bioRxiv preprint.
How to cite: pHR iRFP-ZtSH2 was a gift from Jared Toettcher (Addgene plasmid # 188627 ; http://n2t.net/addgene:188627 ; RRID:Addgene_188627)
